>Addgene plasmid #132365 | pJH2256 | addgene full sequence | sequence record 266280 | Addgene NGS Result
TCTCTAGACTTTTGGTGCCCGTTCCAGAAAGTTAAGTAATTGCTATTCTAAGAAAGTTCTCAACATTGTT
TTTTAGTTCTGATTGAATTCTGATGTTCCAGGAATATATTTTAAATTTAATATTCTTTGCACTATTTCTA
TACTAACTAAATAATAAATAGTCTAAGTATGTTCAATGAGAACAAAAAAGCTCTATCTATATTTTTCTAT
CCTATTTCATTTATATCCTTTTCATTTTGAACTCACCAGCTTCTCTTCTTCTTCTTGTCCATATACTTCT
TAAAAGTCTCGAACTTCTCTCTCTCACTCTCCATCAATTTCTTTATGGCTACCGCTTGCGCTCTGCCGCT
TCCGAAGAAAGAAGGCGTTGGCAGAGCTCTCAATTCTATTTTTTCTCGCCGTAGGCTATCGATTTCTCAG
CTTCTCTTCTCTCTTCCTCACTCCACCACCACCACTTCGGGCTTCTTCTTTTCTTCATTTTCGTCTTCTT
CTTCATCCTCTTCTTTTTTTTTCAGTTCCCCCTCACTCCTCCCCTTATATGCGCGTGCGAGAGGGGTGCA
AAAGCAGCGCGCATCCGAGAATTGAAACGAGAAAACGGAGACGCAGCAGCAGTTCGTCCTCAGAAAAATA
GCCAGTAAAAAGAGAAAAAGATAGAGAGAGACCTATCGCATTTTATTTTCAAATTGCAATTCCTGCAATT
CATGTGTGCGTGTGCCCATTTTCAATTCTTCCCGTTATTTTTCAGACCATTACCAACGTTCTTTCTAGAT
CTTGAGACAATCTTCCTTCTGCTCAATCGTTCGTCGTGAAGACGGCATCGACGACGACGACGATCAGCAG
TAAAGGATCCCTATGAACTCTGTCTTTACTATCATCTTCGTTTTGTGCGCACTCCAAGTCGCTGCAAGTT
TCCGTCAATCCTTCGGTCCTTCAATGTCTGAAGAATCAGCAAGCATGCAACTTCTCCGTGAACTTCAACA
CAACATGATGGAATCAGCTCACCGACCAATGCCACGAGCAAGACGTGTTCCAGCACCAGGAGAAACTCGT
GCCTGCGGAAGAAAACTCATCTCTTTAGTCATGGCTGTCTGTGGAGATCTTTGCAACCCACAAGAAGGAA
AGGACATTGCGACTGAATGCTGCGGAAATCAGTGTTCTGATGACTACATAAGATCTGCTTGTTGTCCAAA
GGATCCCGGTCGCCACCATGGTGAGCAAGGGCGAGGAGCTGTTCACCGGGGTGGTGCCCATCCTGGTCGA
GCTGGACGGCGACGTAAACGGCCACAAGTTCAGCGTGTCCGGCGAGGGCGAGGGCGATGCCACCTACGGC
AAGCTGACCCTGAAGTTCATCTGCACCACCGGCAAGCTGCCCGTGCCCTGGCCCACCCTCGTGACCACCC
TGACCTACGGCGTGCAGTGCTTCAGCCGCTACCCCGACCACATGAAGCAGCACGACTTCTTCAAGTCCGC
CATGCCCGAAGGCTACGTCCAGGAGCGCACCATCTTCTTCAAGGACGACGGCAACTACAAGACCCGCGCC
GAGGTGAAGTTCGAGGGCGACACCCTGGTGAACCGCATCGAGCTGAAGGGCATCGACTTCAAGGAGGACG
GCAACATCCTGGGGCACAAGCTGGAGTACAACTACAACAGCCACAACGTCTATATCATGGCCGACAAGCA
GAAGAACGGCATCAAGGTGAACTTCAAGATCCGCCACAACATCGAGGACGGCAGCGTGCAGCTCGCCGAC
CACTACCAGCAGAACACCCCCATCGGCGACGGCCCCGTGCTGCTGCCCGACAACCACTACCTGAGCACCC
AGTCCGCCCTGAGCAAAGACCCCAACGAGAAGCGCGATCACATGGTCCTGCTGGAGTTCGTGACCGCCGC
CGGGATCACTCTCGGCATGGACGAGCTGTACAAGTAAAGCGGCCGCACTCGAGATATCTAGACCCAGCTT
TCTTGTACAAAGTGGTTGATCTAGAGGGCCCGCGGTTCGAAGGTAAGCCTATCCCTAACCCTCTCCTCGG
TCTCGATTCTACGCGTACCGGTTAGTAATGAGTTTATCTGAGCTCCGCATCGGCCGCTGTCATCAGATCG
CCATCTCGCGCCCGTGCCTCTGACTTCTAAGTCCAATTACTCTTCAACATCCCTACATGCTCTTTCTCCC
TGTGCTCCCACCCCCTATTTTTGTTATTATCAAAAAACTTCTCTTAATTTCTTTGTTTTTTAGCTTCTTT
TAAGTCACCTCTAACAATGAAATTGTGTAGATTCAAAAATAGAATTAATTCGTAATAAAAAGTCGAAAAA
AATTGTGCTCCCTCCCCCCATTAATAATAATTCTATCCCAAAATCTACACAATGTTCTGTGTACACTTCT
TATGTTTTTTACTTCTGATAAATTTTTTTGAAACATCATAGAAAAAACCGCACACAAAATACCTTATCAT
ATGTTACGTTTCAGTTTATGACCGCAATTTTTATTTCTTCGCACGTCTGGGCCTCTCATGACGTCAAATC
ATGCTCATCGTGAAAAAGTTTTGGAGTATTTTTGGAATTTTTCAATCAAGTGAAAGTTTATGAAATTAAT
TTTCCTGCTTTTGCTTTTTGGGGTTTCCCCTATTGTTTGTCAAGATTTCGAGGACGGCGTTTTTCTTGCT
AAAATCACAAGTATTGATGAGCACGATGCAAGAAAGATCGGAAGAAGGTTTGGGTTTGAGGCTCAGTGGA
AGGTGAGTAGAAGTTGATAATTTGAAAGTGGAGTAGTGTCTATGGGGTTTTTGCCTTAAATGACAGAATA
CATTCCCAATATACCAAACATAACTGTTTCTACTAGTGGCCACGTGGGCCGTGCACCTTAAGCTTGGCAC
TGGCCGTCGTTTTACAACGTCGTGACTGGGAAAACCCTGGCGTTACCCAACTTAATCGCCTTGCAGCACA
TCCCCCTTTCGCCAGCTGGCGTAATAGCGAAGAGGCCCGCACCGATCGCCCTTCCCAACAGTTGCGCAGC
CTGAATGGCGAATGGCGCCTGATGCGGTATTTTCTCCTTACGCATCTGTGCGGTATTTCACACCGCATA
[142 nt withheld, positions 3080-3221]
C
[141 nt withheld, positions 3223-3363]
CCTTTGACGTTGGAGTCCACGTTCTTT
[37 nt withheld, positions 3391-3427]
ACCCTATCTCGGGCTATTCTTTTGATTTATAAGGGATTTTGCCGATTTCGGCCTATTGGTTAAAAAATGA
GCTGATTTAACAAAAATTTAACGCGAATTTTAACAAAATATTAACGTTTACAATTTTATGGTGCACTCTC
AGTACAATCTGCTCTGATGCCGCATAGTTAAGCCAGCCCCGACACCCGCCAACACCCGCTGACGCGCCCT
GACGGGCTTGTCTGCTCCCGGCATCCGCTTACAGACAAGCTGTGACCGTCTCCGGGAGCTGCATGTGTCA
GAGGTTTTCACCGTCATCACCGAAACGCGCGAGACGAAAGGGCCTCGTGATACGCCTATTTTTATAGGTT
AATGTCATGATAATAATGGTTTCTTAGACGTCAGGTGGCACTTTTCGGGGAAATGTGCGCGGAACCCCTA
TTTGTTTATTTTTCTAAATACATTCAAATATGTATCCGCTCATGAGACAATAACCCTGATAAATGCTTCA
ATAATATTGAAAAAGGAAGAGTATGAGTATTCAACATTTCCGTGTCGCCCTTATTCCCTTTTTTGCGGCA
TTTTGCCTTCCTGTTTTTGCTCACCCAGAAACGCTGGTGAAAGTAAAAGATGCTGAAGATCAGTTGGGTG
CACGAGTGGGTTACATCGAACTGGATCTCAACAGCGGTAAGATCCTTGAGAGTTTTCGCCCCGAAGAACG
TTTTCCAATGATGAGCACTTTTAAAGTTCTGCTATGTGGCGCGGTATTATCCCGTATTGACGCCGGGCAA
GAGCAACTCGGTCGCCGCATACACTATTCTCAGAATGACTTGGTTGAGTACTCACCAGTCACAGAAAAGC
ATCTTACGGATGGCATGACAGTAAGAGAATTATGCAGTGCTGCCATAACCATGAGTGATAACACTGCGGC
CAACTTACTTCTGACAACGATCGGAGGACCGAAGGAGCTAACCGCTTTTTTGCACAACATGGGGGATCAT
GTAACTCGCCTTGATCGTTGGGAACCGGAGCTGAATGAAGCCATACCAAACGACGAGCGTGACACCACGA
TGCCTGTAGCAATGGCAACAACGTTGCGCAAACTATTAACTGGCGAACTACTTACTCTAGCTTCCCGGCA
ACAATTAATAGACTGGATGGAGGCGGATAAAGTTGCAGGACCACTTCTGCGCTCGGCCCTTCCGGCTGGC
TGGTTTATTGCTGATAAATCTGGAGCCGGTGAGCGTGGGTCTCGCGGTATCATTGCAGCACTGGGGCCAG
ATGGTAAGCCCTCCCGTATCGTAGTTATCTACACGACGGGGAGTCAGGCAACTATGGATGAACGAAATAG
ACAGATCGCTGAGATAGGTGCCTCACTGATTAAGCATTGGTAACTGTCAGACCAAGTTTACTCATATATA
CTTTAGATTGATTTAAAACTTCATTTTTAATTTAAAAGGATCTAGGTGAAGATCCTTTTTGATAATCTCA
TGACCAAAATCCCTTAACGTGAGTTTTCGTTCCACTGAGCGTCAGACCCCGTAGAAAAGATCAAAGGATC
TTCTTGAGATCCTTTTTTTCTGCGCGTAATCTGCTGCTTGCAAACAAAAAAACCACCGCTACCAGCGGTG
GTTTGTTTGCCGGATCAAGAGCTACCAACTCTTTTTCCGAAGGTAACTGGCTTCAGCAGAGCGCAGATAC
CAAATACTGTTCTTCTAGTGTAGCCGTAGTTAGGCCACCACTTCAAGAACTCTGTAGCACCGCCTACATA
CCTCGCTCTGCTAATCCTGTTACCAGTGGCTGCTGCCAGTGGCGATAAGTCGTGTCTTACCGGGTTGGAC
TCAAGACGATAGTTACCGGATAAGGCGCAGCGGTCGGGCTGAACGGGGGGTTCGTGCACACAGCCCAGCT
TGGAGCGAACGACCTACACCGAACTGAGATACCTACAGCGTGAGCTATGAGAAAGCGCCACGCTTCCCGA
AGGGAGAAAGGCGGACAGGTATCCGGTAAGCGGCAGGGTCGGAACAGGAGAGCGCACGAGGGAGCTTCCA
GGGGGAAACGCCTGGTATCTTTATAGTCCTGTCGGGTTTCGCCACCTCTGACTTGAGCGTCGATTTTTGT
GATGCTCGTCAGGGGGGCGGAGCCTATGGAAAAACGCCAGCAACGCGGCCTTTTTACGGTTCCTGGCCTT
TTGCTGGCCTTTTGCTCACATGTTCTTTCCTGCGTTATCCCCTGATTCTGTGGATAACCGTATTACCGCC
TTTGAGTGAGCTGATACCGCTCGCCGCAGCCGAACGACCGAGCGCAGCGAGTCAGTGAGCGAGGAAGCGG
AAGAGCGCCCAATACGCAAACCGCCTCTCCCCGCGCGTTGGCCGATTCATTAATGCAGCTGGCACGACAG
GTTTCCCGACTGGAAAGCGGGCAGTGAGCGCAACGCAATTAATGTGAGTTAGCTCACTCATTAGGCACCC
CAGGCTTTACACTTTATGCTTCCGGCTCGTATGTTGTGTGGAATTGTGAGCGGATAACAATTTCACACAG
GAAACAGCTATGACATGATTACGAATTCGAATGGCCATGGGACGTCGACGCTTGCATGCCTGCAGCGTTT
CCGATACCCCCTTATATCAGCACACATTCAGTCATCATACCACAAAATGTTGTGATAGTGATAGGCAAAA
CTACCGTATTTCCTCTATTAATCTTGCATGCAAGACTAATTTTCGATTAACCCGTAGGGGTGCAAGACTA
ATAGAGACTGCAAGACTATTAGAGGCTGAAATACTAATTTTCGTATGCTCAATAATTTTGGAAATTGGCC
TATTTTTTGTAGAAACTTGATACCGTTTAAACAAGGAAAAATACACACTTTTTAATATTTCATCAATAAT
TTGAACGATTTTGTGATTTTAAGTTCAATTTGCCCAAAAAAAGACAATTTTTCTGACGTTACCGCAAAGT
AATGCTGGTCAGGCAAAAAGAGCGGTGCAAAAATATAAGAGACTGCAATACTAATAGAGGAAATACGGTA
ATTGAATTTTAGTGAAACTTGCGACAGTTTTCCTCATTTTTTTGTTATTCCGGCATACGAGTGTGGCATA
CGAGTGAGGTCATCTTTTGTTTCTTCCGTTTCTTCATCGCTTTTGAAAAAAAATGTTGAAGAAAACTTCG
TAGCCGATAGCCGGATAATGTTTGGCACGGCGTTCCAACATATATCATTGGAAATTTTTTAAGATTTTTG
CGAAAAATCACATTCTTCACGATGAGAACACGTTATTGAAGGAATATAAATCAAGAATAACATATAGTTA
TATTTCTCTATTACTTTAACGTTAAATATGAGCAAATTTGAGCATTTTGATTGCGATGAAAAGCAGAATC
GAGTCAACTGAAATCCGTTCAAAAACCTAAGCTCGGTTCGCCCGAAAGTCGATTTTTCCAATAGCCGAAC
AGCACTGCTTCTTTATTTTCCAGGTATTTTTGGGGTGTAAGAATTATATCTTCTTTGTTTGGGTATTTAC
GTTTCCGAATTCCCTTTCTTGATCTGTCGCTATTTTTCAGAAACCAGAACAGTTTATCCTTTTTCATGAG
AACCTGAATAGCTCAAAAACCCGTTTAATTTCTTTTCATCATCTCATTTGAAACTTTCCTAGTCTTCTTA
ATGATTTCCAGGCTCCTCCTACATTTGTATCTCAAGATGCATACACTTTATTTCCGCTCCAATTCGAATC
ATCTACTTCTCTTTTTTCTTCAACTTTCTACTTTTTTCCATTCTTTTCTTTCAAATGTTCGACGTCTTCA
AGTGACTGCTCTTCATTCTCCTCATTTTTCTCGAATTTCATTCTTGTCTCTTTTTTGCTCAAAAATGGAA
AATGAAAGTGACGTGAGATTTGGACGGCGGGACACGGGGGCAGTAGAAGCAGCAAAAAGGAGAGAAAGAG
GACACAAATAAGAAGAACGAATTCAAAAATAAGCGGAGAGGAGCTATTTCCGTCAATTCTACCTCCCCAA
TCTTCATCAATTCGGCTCAATTGAATGACGTCACAGGGAGATAAACCGTTTGGATGAGCGCCGTCCATCA
CTGACGCCATCCCGTTTGGGACAAGAAAAGAGAAAAAAGAGCACAAAGTTTTTGGTGACGGATCTTGTCA
ATCATATGAAAGTTGTTCTGATTGATTGTCAGTTTTTTTCCTACTTTTTTGGATTCTATCCACTTCTGAA
CTTTTGACAAGTTTCAAACTTTCTGAATCATTTTCTATGCATTTTCCTGGAATTCTTTTTATGTAAAATA
TGAAATAGAATGTTTTTGAATTCAAGTTCTGCTTTTTTCTTCTTTTCTGTTCTGTTCGGGCTTGGGTATG
CTTTTTTTAAAAATTATTTTGCACATCGACCAATAAGTGCGCAACTTATAAAATTAATTTATTTTTGTTA
ATTTTTGAAATACTTGTATTGCTTTAAGTGATCTGACCTCGCCCTGAGCTTTCCACGTAGTTATCAAATA
CAAATCCTCCAAGGGTAACGTACCTATATTACTGATCTTTATAATAACTTTATCACCTGTCCAGTTCCAG
AGGAATTCTGTTAAGCTTATAGGCACAGAAGGAGTCATTTCTGCTGGTTTTTAATGATCCAAATCTTTAT
TTCAAGTAAAAAACTGAACACTTGCGAATAAAACTATCAGATTAACCATTCACCAAAAATGTGTTTGAAT
CTAAAACTTTCTCAGTATTCCAAATATAGAAATAAATAACCACGACATTGCTAAAATCTGTCTGAATTGT
GTACTCCTTACCGTGAAGTAATAATGGATATAATGAATCGTTTGAAATGAATGATCAGCACATTTTTGGT
GAAAGATCACAAATAAGGAATAAGCGTCGGAAAATAAAACGATTATTTCGGATCAAAAATTTGTTGAAGA
TCATATACACTCGAGACCAAGATTATTCTAGACAATTTTCAAATTGGCTTCTTTGTTTGCAAATCTTCAT
AATAATCTGTGAAGTTTGGAAATTTGAATTTTTAATCTTTTTTCATAGATTATAGTTTTTATTTCTTTGC
AAAACTATATTAAAAACCGATGCATTGTTTTAGGGAAATTAATGAGCCTTTTGTTCAACACTAAAAACAA
TAAAATTAAAATTTTGGCTTCATCATTTGACCTTTTTTAAGTTCGAAAACTTTTCTCGTATTTCTGAACC
GCCAATTTTTTCACACA
Features (pLannotate 1.2.2; 17 found; start..end, strand, type, name):
    853..1188    +  CDS            ins-6: ILB5_CAEEL - Experimental evidence at protein level: Swiss-Prot protein existence level 1. Probable insulin-like peptide which negatively regulates synapse development at the neuromuscular junctions (PubMed:23665919). Probably acts as a daf-2/InsR agonist ligand to prevent dauer formation under optimal environmental conditions (PubMed:24671950). Acts on AWC sensory neurons to regulate high salt chemotaxis responses (PubMed:24013594). From Caenorhabditis elegans.
   1208..1927    +  CDS            EGFP: the original enhanced GFP (Yang et al., 1996) mammalian codon-optimized
   1952..1976    -  protein_bind   attB2: mutant version of attB; recombination site for the Gateway® BP reaction BP Clonase™
   2002..2043    +  CDS            V5 tag: epitope tag from simian virus 5
   2580..2732    +  CDS            aex-5 (fragment): AEX5_CAEEL - Also known as kpc-3 From Caenorhabditis elegans.
   2868..3022    +  CDS            lacZα (fragment): LacZα fragment of β-galactosidase; lacZ fragment
   3028..3079    -  misc_feature   bom (fragment): basis of mobility region from pBR322
   3098..3478    +  rep_origin     M13 ori (sequence partly withheld): M13 bacteriophage origin of replication; arrow indicates direction of (+) strand synthesis
   3554..3603    -  misc_feature   bom (fragment): basis of mobility region from pBR322
   3705..3740    -  CDS            rop (fragment): Rop protein, which maintains plasmids at low copy number; rop
   3835..3939    +  promoter       AmpR promoter: bla
   3940..4800    +  CDS            AmpR: β-lactamase; bla; confers resistance to ampicillin, carbenicillin, and related antibiotics
   4971..5559    +  rep_origin     ori: high-copy-number ColE1/pMB1/pBR322/pUC origin of replication
   5742..5834    +  CDS            lacI (fragment): lac repressor; lacI; The lac repressor binds to the lac operator to inhibit transcription in E. coli. This inhibition can be relieved by adding lactose or isopropyl-β-D-thiogalactopyranoside (IPTG).
   5847..5868    +  protein_bind   CAP binding site: CAP binding activates transcription in the presence of cAMP. E. coli catabolite activator protein
   5883..5913    +  promoter       lac promoter: promoter for the E. coli lac operon
   5921..5937    +  protein_bind   lac operator: The lac repressor binds to the lac operator to inhibit transcription in E. coli. This inhibition can be relieved by adding lactose or isopropyl-β-D-thiogalactopyranoside (IPTG). lac repressor encoded by lacI
