[The description below was written by a language model from this plasmid's Addgene catalogue record and pLannotate feature annotations shown in this document.]
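Description:
pJH2256 is a C. elegans expression plasmid built on a pBluescript-type (pBSK) backbone, designed to drive pan-neuronal expression of a GFP-tagged insulin-like peptide, INS-6. It is maintained in E. coli as a high-copy plasmid through a ColE1/pUC-type origin and selected with ampicillin via the β-lactamase gene. An M13 phage origin and remnants of the lac region (lac promoter, operator, CAP site, lacZα fragment) are typical leftovers of the cloning backbone.

The payload is the ins-6 cDNA, about 400 bp by the catalogue entry and annotated as a 336 nt coding sequence. It was inserted at BamHI sites and is followed shortly downstream by GFP, annotated as EGFP, consistent with the C-terminal fusion described in the record. According to the record, transcription is driven by the rgef-1 promoter, a pan-neuronal promoter in the worm, and the transcript is terminated by the unc-54 3′ UTR, a standard element in worm transgenes. Neither of these is annotated in the automated feature table, though the unannotated stretches upstream of ins-6 and downstream of GFP leave room for them. The table also shows an attB2 Gateway site and a V5 tag sequence just after GFP, probably remnants of the vector's construction, and a short hit to aex-5 whose significance the record does not explain. The sequenced record (8,624 nt) is slightly shorter than the stated total size of 8,691 bp.

INS-6 is a probable agonist ligand of the DAF-2 insulin receptor that helps prevent dauer formation. The construct supports studies of neuron-derived insulin signalling in developmental decisions, allowing neuronal production of the tagged peptide to be visualised in transgenic animals.
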