Addgene plasmid #132365: pJH2256
Purpose: Prgef-1 INS-6::GFP unc-54 3' UTR C.elegans pan-neural expression of INS-6::GFP
Depositing lab: Mei Zhen. Depositing organization: Sinai Health System. Publication: A Caenorhabditis elegans developmental decision requires insulin signaling-mediated neuron-intestine communication. Hung WL, Wang Y, Chitturi J, Zhen M. Development. 2014 Apr;141(8):1767-79. doi: 10.1242/dev.103846. Epub 2014 Mar 26. PubMed 24671950.
Backbone
  Vector backbone: pBSK
  Backbone manufacturer: stratagene
  Backbone size w/o insert (bp): 8291
  Total vector size (bp): 8691
  Vector type: Worm Expression
Growth in bacteria
  Bacterial resistance: Ampicillin, 100 μg/mL
  Growth temperature: 37°C
  Growth strain: DH5alpha
  Copy number: High Copy
Gene/Insert
  Gene/Insert name: INS-6
  Species: C. elegans (nematode)
  Insert size (bp): 400
  Entrez Gene: ins-6 (a.k.a. CELE_ZK84.6)
  Promoter: Prgef-1
  Tag / fusion protein: GFP (C terminal on insert)
  Cloning method: Restriction Enzyme; 5′ cloning site BamHI (not destroyed); 3′ cloning site BamHI (not destroyed)
  Sequencing primers: 5′ gaccattaccaacgttctttc; 3′ AGGATGGGCACCACCCCGGTGAA
Terms and licenses: Academic/Nonprofit Terms; Industry Terms: Not Available to Industry
Depositor comments: Plasmid contains the cDNA of ins-6 based on wormbase sequence.
How to cite: pJH2256 was a gift from Mei Zhen (Addgene plasmid # 132365 ; http://n2t.net/addgene:132365 ; RRID:Addgene_132365)
